>Addgene plasmid #87104 | pCDH-Flag-mPRMT7-GFP | addgene full sequence | sequence record 180132 | Addgene NGS Result
CCGACAGGCCCGAAGGAATAGAAGAAGAAGGTGGAGAGAGAGACAGAGACAGATCCATTCGATTAGTGAA
CGGATCTCGACGGTATCGGTTAACTTTTAAAAGAAAAGGGGGGATTGGGGGGTACAGTGCAGGGGAAAGA
ATAGTAGACATAATAGCAACAGACATACAAACTAAAGAATTACAAAAACAAATTACAAAATTCAAAATTT
TATCGATACTAGTGGATCTGCGATCGCTCCGGTGCCCGTCAGTGGGCAGAGCGCACATCGCCCACAGTCC
CCGAGAAGTTGGGGGGAGGGGTCGGCAATTGAACGGGTGCCTAGAGAAGGTGGCGCGGGGTAAACTGGGA
AAGTGATGTCGTGTACTGGCTCCGCCTTTTTCCCGAGGGTGGGGGAGAACCGTATATAAGTGCAGTAGTC
GCCGTGAACGTTCTTTTTCGCAACGGGTTTGCCGCCAGAACACAGCTGAAGCTTCGAGGGGCTCGCATCT
CTCCTTCACGCGCCCGCCGCCCTACCTGAGGCCGCCATCCACGCCGGTTGAGTCGCGTTCTGCCGCCTCC
CGCCTGTGGTGCCTCCTGAACTGCGTCCGCCGTCTAGGTAAGTTTAAAGCTCAGGTCGAGACCGGGCCTT
TGTCCGGCGCTCCCTTGGAGCCTACCTAGACTCAGCCGGCTCTCCACGCTTTGCCTGACCCTGCTTGCTC
AACTCTACGTCTTTGTTTCGTTTTCTGTTCTGCGCCGTTACAGATCCAAGCTGTGACCGGCGCCTACTCT
AGAGCCACCATGGACTACAAAGACGATGACGACAAGAAGGTCTTCTGTGGCCGTGCCAATCCTACCACGG
GATCCCTGGAGTGGCTGGAGGAGGATGAACACTATGATTACCACCAGGAGATTGCCAGGTCATCCTATGC
CGACATGCTACATGACAAAGACAGAAATATAAAATACTACCAGGGTATCCGGGCAGCTGTGAGCAGGGTG
AAAGACAGAGGACAGAAGGCCTTGGTTCTTGACATTGGCACTGGCACAGGCCTCTTGTCAATGATGGCAG
TTACTGCAGGGGCTGACTTCTGCTATGCTATCGAGGTTTTTAAGCCTATGGCTGAGGCTGCTGTGAAGAT
TGTGGAGAGGAATGGCTTCAGTGATAAGATTAAAGTCATTAACAAGCACTCCACTGAGGTGACAGTCGGA
CCAGATGGTGACTTGCCGTGTCGTGCTAACATTCTGATCACGGAGCTGTTTGACACAGAGCTGATTGGGG
AGGGAGCGCTGCCCTCTTATGAGCATGCACACAAGCATCTTGTCCAGGAAGACTGCGAGGCAGTGCCACA
CAGGGCAACTGTCTATGCCCAGCTGGTGGAGTCCCGAAGGATGTGGTCCTGGAACAAGCTGTTTCCCGTC
CGTGTCCGGACGAGTCTAGGCGAGCAGGTCATCGTCCCCCCCTCAGAATTGGAGAGGTGTCCTGGTGCGC
CTTCAGTCTGTGACATTCAGCTGAACCAGGTGTCGCCTGCTGACTTCACTGTCCTCAGTGATGTGCTGCC
AATGTTCAGCGTGGACTTCAGCAAGCAAGTCAGCAGCTCGGCAGCGTGCCATAGCAGGCAGTTTGTACCT
TTGGCGTCTGGCCAAGCACAGGTGGTTCTGTCCTGGTGGGACATTGAAATGGACCCTGAGGGCAAGATCA
AGTGCACCATGGCACCCTTTTGGGCACAGACAGATCCGCAGGAGCTTCAGTGGCGGGACCACTGGATGCA
GTGTGTGTACTTCCTGCCGCAGGAGGAGCCTGTTGTGCAGGGCTCACCCCGGTGCCTGGTAGCCCACCAT
GATGACTACTGTGTGTGGTACAGCCTTCAGAGAACCAGCCCTGATGAGAACGACAGCGCCTACCAAGTGC
GACCTGTGTGTGACTGTCAGGCTCACTTGCTCTGGAACCGGCCTCGGTTTGGAGAAATCAATGATCAGGA
CAGAACTGATCACTATGCCCAGGCCCTGAGGACTGTGCTGCTGCCAGGTAGCGTCTGCCTTTGTGTGAGT
GATGGCAGTCTCCTCTCCATGCTGGCCCATCACCTCGGAGCGGAGCAGGTGTTTACAGTTGAGAGTTCAG
TAGCTTCCTATAGACTGATGAAAAGGATCTTCAAGGTTAACCACTTGGAAGATAAAATCAGTGTCATCAA
TAAACGGCCTGAGTTGCTGACAGCTGCAGACCTGGAGGGCAAGAAGGTCTCCCTCCTCCTGGGTGAACCC
TTTTTCACCACCAGCCTGCTGCCATGGCACAACCTGTACTTCTGGTATGTCCGTACCTCTGTGGACCAGC
ACCTAGCACCTGGAGCTGTGGTGATGCCTCAGGCTGCCTCACTGCATGCCGTGATTGTGGAGTTCAGGGA
CCTGTGGCGGATCCGGAGTCCTTGCGGTGACTGCGAAGGTTTTGATGTGCACATCATGGATGATATGATC
AAGCACTCCCTGGATTTCCGAGAGAGCAGAGAGGCAGAGCCACACCCACTGTGGGAATACCCCTGCAGAA
GCCTCTCCAAGCCTCAAGAGATCCTGACTTTTGATTTCCAGCAGCCCATCCCCCAACAGCCTATGCAATC
CAAGGGCACAATGGAGCTGACAAGACCCGGGAAGAGCCATGGGGCTGTCCTGTGGATGGAGTATCAGCTC
ACTCCAGACAGCACGATCAGCACTGGCCTCATAAACCCTGCAGAAGACAAGGGGGACTGCTGCTGGAACC
CCCACTGCAAGCAAGCTGTGTACTTCCTCAGCACCACGCTGGATCTCAGAGTGCCTCTGAATGGCCCTCG
GTCAGTCAGCTATGTTGTGGAGTTTCACCCCCTCACTGGAGACATCACCATGGAGTTTAGGCTTGCAGAC
ACCTTGAGCTGAAGATCCGCGGCCGCGCCCCTCTCCCTCCCCCCCCCCTAACGTTACTGGCCGAAGCCGC
TTGGAATAAGGCCGGTGTGCGTTTGTCTATATGTTATTTTCCACCATATTGCCGTCTTTTGGCAATGTGA
GGGCCCGGAAACCTGGCCCTGTCTTCTTGACGAGCATTCCTAGGGGTCTTTCCCCTCTCGCCAAAGGAAT
GCAAGGTCTGTTGAATGTCGTGAAGGAAGCAGTTCCTCTGGAAGCTTCTTGAAGACAAACAACGTCTGTA
GCGACCCTTTGCAGGCAGCGGAACCCCCCACCTGGCGACAGGTGCCTCTGCGGCCAAAAGCCACGTGTAT
AAGATACACCTGCAAAGGCGGCACAACCCCAGTGCCACGTTGTGAGTTGGATAGTTGTGGAAAGAGTCAA
ATGGCTCTCCTCAAGCGTATTCAACAAGGGGCTGAAGGATGCCCAGAAGGTACCCCATTGTATGGGATCT
GATCTGGGGCCTCGGTGCACATGCTTTACATGTGTTTAGTCGAGGTTAAAAAAACGTCTAGGCCCCCCGA
ACCACGGGGACGTGGTTTTCCTTTGAAAAACACGATAATACCTCCGGAATGGAGAGCGACGAGAGCGGCC
TGCCCGCCATGGAGATCGAGTGCCGCATCACCGGCACCCTGAACGGCGTGGAGTTCGAGCTGGTGGGCGG
CGGAGAGGGCACCCCCAAGCAGGGCCGCATGACCAACAAGATGAAGAGCACCAAAGGCGCCCTGACCTTC
AGCCCCTACCTGCTGAGCCACGTGATGGGCTACGGCTTCTACCACTTCGGCACCTACCCCAGCGGCTACG
AGAACCCCTTCCTGCACGCCATCAACAACGGCGGCTACACCAACACCCGCATCGAGAAGTACGAGGACGG
CGGCGTGCTGCACGTGAGCTTCAGCTACCGCTACGAGGCCGGCCGCGTGATCGGCGACTTCAAGGTGGTG
GGCACCGGCTTCCCCGAGGACAGCGTGATCTTCACCGACAAGATCATCCGCAGCAACGCCACCGTGGAGC
ACCTGCACCCCATGGGCGATAACGTGCTGGTGGGCAGCTTCGCCCGCACCTTCAGCCTGCGCGACGGCGG
CTACTACAGCTTCGTGGTGGACAGCCACATGCACTTCAAGAGCGCCATCCACCCCAGCATCCTGCAGAAC
GGGGGCCCCATGTTCGCCTTCCGCCGCGTGGAGGAGCTGCACAGCAACACCGAGCTGGGCATCGTGGAGT
ACCAGCACGCCTTCAAGACCCCCATCGCCTTCGCCAGATCCCGCGCTCAGTCGTCCAATTCTGCCGTGGA
CGGCACCGCCGGACCCGGCTCCACCGGATCTCGCTAGAGCTGAATCTAAGTCGACAATCAACCTCTGGAT
TACAAAATTTGTGAAAGATTGACTGGTATTCTTAACTATGTTGCTCCTTTTACGCTATGTGGATACGCTG
CTTTAATGCCTTTGTATCATGCTATTGCTTCCCGTATGGCTTTCATTTTCTCCTCCTTGTATAAATCCTG
GTTGCTGTCTCTTTATGAGGAGTTGTGGCCCGTTGTCAGGCAACGTGGCGTGGTGTGCACTGTGTTTGCT
GACGCAACCCCCACTGGTTGGGGCATTGCCACCACCTGTCAGCTCCTTTCCGGGACTTTCGCTTTCCCCC
TCCCTATTGCCACGGCGGAACTCATCGCCGCCTGCCTTGCCCGCTGCTGGACAGGGGCTCGGCTGTTGGG
CACTGACAATTCCGTGGTGTTGTCGGGGAAATCATCGTCCTTTCCTTGGCTGCTCGCCTGTGTTGCCACC
TGGATTCTGCGCGGGACGTCCTTCTGCTACGTCCCTTCGGCCCTCAATCCAGCGGACCTTCCTTCCCGCG
GCCTGCTGCCGGCTCTGCGGCCTCTTCCGCGTCTTCGCCTTCGCCCTCAGACGAGTCGGATCTCCCTTTG
GGCCGCCTCCCCGCCTGGTACCTTTAAGACCAATGACTTACAAGGCAGCTGTAGATCTTAGCCACTTTTT
AAAAGAAAAGGGGGGACTGGAAGGGCTAATTCACTCCCAACGAAGATAAGATCTGCTTTTTGCTTGTACT
GGGTCTCTCTGGTTAGACCAGATCTGAGCCTGGGAGCTCTCTGGCTAACTAGGGAACCCACTGCTTAAGC
CTCAATAAAGCTTGCCTTGAGTGCTTCAAGTAGTGTGTGCCCGTCTGTTGTGTGACTCTGGTAACTAGAG
ATCCCTCAGACCCTTTTAGTCAGTGTGGAAAATCTCTAGCAGTAGTAGTTCATGTCATCTTATTATTCAG
TATTTATAACTTGCAAAGAAATGAATATCAGAGAGTGAGAGGAACTTGTTTATTGCAGCTTATAATGGTT
ACAAATAAAGCAATAGCATCACAAATTTCACAAATAAAGCATTTTTTTCACTGCATTCTAGTTGTGGTTT
GTCCAAACTCATCAATGTATCTTATCATGTCTGGCTCTAGCTATCCCGCCCCTAACTCCGCCCATCCCGC
CCCTAACTCCGCCCAGTTCCGCCCATTCTCCGCCCCATGGCTGACTAATTTTTTTTATTTATGCAGAGGC
CGAGGCCGCCTCGGCCTCTGAGCTATTCCAGAAGTAGTGAGGAGGCTTTTTTGGAGGCCTAGACTTTTGC
AGAGACCAAATTCGTAATCATGTCATAGCTGTTTCCTGTGTGAAATTGTTATCCGCTCACAATTCCACAC
AACATACGAGCCGGAAGCATAAAGTGTAAAGCCTGGGGTGCCTAATGAGTGAGCTAACTCACATTAATTG
CGTTGCGCTCACTGCCCGCTTTCCAGTCGGGAAACCTGTCGTGCCAGCTGCATTAATGAATCGGCCAACG
CGCGGGGAGAGGCGGTTTGCGTATTGGGCGCTCTTCCGCTTCCTCGCTCACTGACTCGCTGCGCTCGGTC
GTTCGGCTGCGGCGAGCGGTATCAGCTCACTCAAAGGCGGTAATACGGTTATCCACAGAATCAGGGGATA
ACGCAGGAAAGAACATGTGAGCAAAAGGCCAGCAAAAGGCCAGGAACCGTAAAAAGGCCGCGTTGCTGGC
GTTTTTCCATAGGCTCCGCCCCCCTGACGAGCATCACAAAAATCGACGCTCAAGTCAGAGGTGGCGAAAC
CCGACAGGACTATAAAGATACCAGGCGTTTCCCCCTGGAAGCTCCCTCGTGCGCTCTCCTGTTCCGACCC
TGCCGCTTACCGGATACCTGTCCGCCTTTCTCCCTTCGGGAAGCGTGGCGCTTTCTCATAGCTCACGCTG
TAGGTATCTCAGTTCGGTGTAGGTCGTTCGCTCCAAGCTGGGCTGTGTGCACGAACCCCCCGTTCAGCCC
GACCGCTGCGCCTTATCCGGTAACTATCGTCTTGAGTCCAACCCGGTAAGACACGACTTATCGCCACTGG
CAGCAGCCACTGGTAACAGGATTAGCAGAGCGAGGTATGTAGGCGGTGCTACAGAGTTCTTGAAGTGGTG
GCCTAACTACGGCTACACTAGAAGAACAGTATTTGGTATCTGCGCTCTGCTGAAGCCAGTTACCTTCGGA
AAAAGAGTTGGTAGCTCTTGATCCGGCAAACAAACCACCGCTGGTAGCGGTGGTTTTTTTGTTTGCAAGC
AGCAGATTACGCGCAGAAAAAAAGGATCTCAAGAAGATCCTTTGATCTTTTCTACGGGGTCTGACGCTCA
GTGGAACGAAAACTCACGTTAAGGGATTTTGGTCATGAGATTATCAAAAAGGATCTTCACCTAGATCCTT
TTAAATTAAAAATGAAGTTTTAAATCAATCTAAAGTATATATGAGTAAACTTGGTCTGACAGTTACCAAT
GCTTAATCAGTGAGGCACCTATCTCAGCGATCTGTCTATTTCGTTCATCCATAGTTGCCTGACTCCCCGT
CGTGTAGATAACTACGATACGGGAGGGCTTACCATCTGGCCCCAGTGCTGCAATGATACCGCGAGACCCA
CGCTCACCGGCTCCAGATTTATCAGCAATAAACCAGCCAGCCGGAAGGGCCGAGCGCAGAAGTGGTCCTG
CAACTTTATCCGCCTCCATCCAGTCTATTAATTGTTGCCGGGAAGCTAGAGTAAGTAGTTCGCCAGTTAA
TAGTTTGCGCAACGTTGTTGCCATTGCTACAGGCATCGTGGTGTCACGCTCGTCGTTTGGTATGGCTTCA
TTCAGCTCCGGTTCCCAACGATCAAGGCGAGTTACATGATCCCCCATGTTGTGCAAAAAAGCGGTTAGCT
CCTTCGGTCCTCCGATCGTTGTCAGAAGTAAGTTGGCCGCAGTGTTATCACTCATGGTTATGGCAGCACT
GCATAATTCTCTTACTGTCATGCCATCCGTAAGATGCTTTTCTGTGACTGGTGAGTACTCAACCAAGTCA
TTCTGAGAATAGTGTATGCGGCGACCGAGTTGCTCTTGCCCGGCGTCAATACGGGATAATACCGCGCCAC
ATAGCAGAACTTTAAAAGTGCTCATCATTGGAAAACGTTCTTCGGGGCGAAAACTCTCAAGGATCTTACC
GCTGTTGAGATCCAGTTCGATGTAACCCACTCGTGCACCCAACTGATCTTCAGCATCTTTTACTTTCACC
AGCGTTTCTGGGTGAGCAAAAACAGGAAGGCAAAATGCCGCAAAAAAGGGAATAAGGGCGACACGGAAAT
GTTGAATACTCATACTCTTCCTTTTTCAATATTATTGAAGCATTTATCAGGGTTATTGTCTCATGAGCGG
ATACATATTTGAATGTATTTAGAAAAATAAACAAATAGGGGTTCCGCGCACATTTCCCCGAAAAGTGCCA
CCTGACGTCTAAGAAACCATTATTATCATGACATTAACCTATAAAAATAGGCGTATCACGAGGCCCTTTC
GTCTCGCGCGTTTCGGTGATGACGGTGAAAACCTCTGACACATGCAGCTCCCGGAGACGGTCACAGCTTG
TCTGTAAGCGGATGCCGGGAGCAGACAAGCCCGTCAGGGCGCGTCAGCGGGTGTTGGCGGGTGTCGGGGC
TGGCTTAACTATGCGGCATCAGAGCAGATTGTACTGAGAGTGCACCATATGCGGTGTGAAATACCGCACA
GATGCGTAAGGAGAAAATACCGCATCAGGCGCCATTCGCCATTCAGGCTGCGCAACTGTTGGGAAGGGCG
ATCGGTGCGGGCCTCTTCGCTATTACGCCAGCTGGCGAAAGGGGGATGTGCTGCAAGGCGATTAAGTTGG
GTAACGCCAGGGTTTTCCCAGTCACGACGTTGTAAAACGACGGCCAGTGCCAAGCTGACGCGTGTAGTCT
TATGCAATACTCTTGTAGTCTTGCAACATGGTAACGATGAGTTAGCAACATGCCTTACAAGGAGAGAAAA
AGCACCGTGCATGCCGATTGGTGGAAGTAAGGTGGTACGATCGTGCCTTATTAGGAAGGCAACAGACGGG
TCTGACATGGATTGGACGAACCACTGAATTGCCGCATTGCAGAGATATTGTATTTAAGTGCCTAGCTCGA
TACATAAACGGGTCTCTCTGGTTAGACCAGATCTGAGCCTGGGAGCTCTCTGGCTAACTAGGGAACCCAC
TGCTTAAGCCTCAATAAAGCTTGCCTTGAGTGCTTCAAGTAGTGTGTGCCCGTCTGTTGTGTGACTCTGG
TAACTAGAGATCCCTCAGACCCTTTTAGTCAGTGTGGAAAATCTCTAGCAGTGGCGCCCGAACAGGGACT
TGAAAGCGAAAGGGAAACCAGAGGAGCTCTCTCGACGCAGGACTCGGCTTGCTGAAGCGCGCACGGCAAG
AGGCGAGGGGCGGCGACTGGTGAGTACGCCAAAAATTTTGACTAGCGGAGGCTAGAAGGAGAGAGATGGG
TGCGAGAGCGTCAGTATTAAGCGGGGGAGAATTAGATCGCGATGGGAAAAAATTCGGTTAAGGCCAGGGG
GAAAGAAAAAATATAAATTAAAACATATAGTATGGGCAAGCAGGGAGCTAGAACGATTCGCAGTTAATCC
TGGCCTGTTAGAAACATCAGAAGGCTGTAGACAAATACTGGGACAGCTACAACCATCCCTTCAGACAGGA
TCAGAAGAACTTAGATCATTATATAATACAGTAGCAACCCTCTATTGTGTGCATCAAAGGATAGAGATAA
AAGACACCAAGGAAGCTTTAGACAAGATAGAGGAAGAGCAAAACAAAAGTAAGACCACCGCACAGCAAGC
GGCCACTGATCTTCAGACCTGGAGGAGGAGATATGAGGGACAATTGGAGAAGTGAATTATATAAATATAA
AGTAGTAAAAATTGAACCATTAGGAGTAGCACCCACCAAGGCAAAGAGAAGAGTGGTGCAGAGAGAAAAA
AGAGCAGTGGGAATAGGAGCTTTGTTCCTTGGGTTCTTGGGAGCAGCAGGAAGCACTATGGGCGCAGCGT
CAATGACGCTGACGGTACAGGCCAGACAATTATTGTCTGGTATAGTGCAGCAGCAGAACAATTTGCTGAG
GGCTATTGAGGCGCAACAGCATCTGTTGCAACTCACAGTCTGGGGCATCAAGCAGCTCCAGGCAAGAATC
CTGGCTGTGGAAAGATACCTAAAGGATCAACAGCTCCTGGGGATTTGGGGTTGCTCTGGAAAACTCATTT
GCACCACTGCTGTGCCTTGGAATGCTAGTTGGAGTAATAAATCTCTGGAACAGATTTGGAATCACACGAC
CTGGATGGAGTGGGACAGAGAAATTAACAATTACACAAGCTTAATACACTCCTTAATTGAAGAATCGCAA
AACCAGCAAGAAAAGAATGAACAAGAATTATTGGAATTAGATAAATGGGCAAGTTTGTGGAATTGGTTTA
ACATAACAAATTGGCTGTGGTATATAAAATTATTCATAATGATAGTAGGAGGCTTGGTAGGTTTAAGAAT
AGTTTTTGCTGTACTTTCTATAGTGAATAGAGTTAGGCAGGGATATTCACCATTATCGTTTCAGACCCAC
CTCCCAACCCCGAGGGGAC
Features (pLannotate 1.2.2; 28 found; start..end, strand, type, name):
     95..211     +  misc_feature   cPPT/CTS: central polypurine tract and central termination sequence of HIV-1
    254..465     +  promoter       EF-1α core promoter: core promoter for human elongation factor EF-1α
    478..746     +  LTR            5' LTR (truncated): truncated 5' long terminal repeat (LTR) from human T-cell leukemia virus (HTLV) type 1
    782..802     +  CDS            3xFLAG (fragment): three tandem FLAG® epitope tags
    807..2879    +  CDS            Prmt7: ANM7_MOUSE - Also known as Kiaa1933. Experimental evidence at protein level: Swiss-Prot protein existence level 1. Arginine methyltransferase that can both catalyze the formation of omega-N monomethylarginine (MMA) and symmetrical dimethylarginine (sDMA), with a preference for the formation of MMA. Specifically mediates the symmetrical dimethylation of arginine residues in the small nuclear ribonucleoproteins Sm D1 (SNRPD1) and Sm D3 (SNRPD3); such methylation being required for the assembly and biogenesis of snRNP core particles. Specifically mediates the symmetric dimethylation of histone H4
   2898..3470    +  misc_feature   IRES: internal ribosome entry site (IRES) of the encephalomyocarditis virus (EMCV)
   3501..4165    +  CDS            CopGFP (fragment): green fluorescent protein 2 from Pontellina plumata, also known as ppluGFP2 (Shagin et al., 2004)
   4256..4844    +  misc_feature   WPRE: woodchuck hepatitis virus posttranscriptional regulatory element
   4839..4946    +  CDS            nef (fragment): NEF_SIVS4 - Experimental evidence at protein level: Swiss-Prot protein existence level 1. Interferes with TCR signaling from the cell membrane. Interacts with CD247/TCRZ (TCR zeta chain) and exert potent down- regulation of cell surface TCR/CD3 complexes. From Simian immunodeficiency virus (isolate F236/smH4) (SIV-sm) (Simian immunodeficiency virus sooty mangabey monkey).
   4971..5151    +  LTR            5' LTR (truncated): truncated 5' long terminal repeat (LTR) from HIV-1
   5223..5344    +  polyA_signal   SV40 poly(A) signal: SV40 polyadenylation signal
   5384..5519    +  rep_origin     SV40 ori: SV40 origin of replication
   5576..5592    -  protein_bind   lac operator: The lac repressor binds to the lac operator to inhibit transcription in E. coli. This inhibition can be relieved by adding lactose or isopropyl-β-D-thiogalactopyranoside (IPTG). lac repressor encoded by lacI
   5600..5630    -  promoter       lac promoter: promoter for the E. coli lac operon
   5645..5666    -  protein_bind   CAP binding site: CAP binding activates transcription in the presence of cAMP. E. coli catabolite activator protein
   5679..5771    -  CDS            lacI (fragment): lac repressor; lacI; The lac repressor binds to the lac operator to inhibit transcription in E. coli. This inhibition can be relieved by adding lactose or isopropyl-β-D-thiogalactopyranoside (IPTG).
   5954..6542    -  rep_origin     ori: high-copy-number ColE1/pMB1/pBR322/pUC origin of replication
   6713..7573    -  CDS            AmpR: β-lactamase; bla; confers resistance to ampicillin, carbenicillin, and related antibiotics
   7574..7678    -  promoter       AmpR promoter: bla
   7773..7808    +  CDS            rop (fragment): Rop protein, which maintains plasmids at low copy number; rop
   7910..8009    +  misc_feature   bom (fragment): basis of mobility region from pBR322
   8015..8169    -  CDS            lacZα (fragment): LacZα fragment of β-galactosidase; lacZ fragment
   8183..8409    +  promoter       RSV promoter: Rous sarcoma virus enhancer/promoter
   8410..8590    +  LTR            5' LTR (truncated): truncated 5' long terminal repeat (LTR) from HIV-1
   8637..8762    +  misc_feature   HIV-1 Ψ: packaging signal of human immunodeficiency virus type 1
   8746..9084    +  CDS            HIV-1 gag (fragment): gag protein from human immunodeficiency virus 1; gag
   9255..9488    +  misc_feature   RRE: The Rev response element (RRE) of HIV-1 allows for Rev-dependent mRNA export from the nucleus to the cytoplasm.
   9865..76      +  CDS            Rev (fragment) (across the origin): human immunodeficiency virus 1 (HIV-1) Rev protein; rev; enhances nuclear export of unspliced and incompletely spliced viral mRNAs
