[The description below was written by a language model from this plasmid's Addgene catalogue record and pLannotate feature annotations shown in this document.]
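Description:
pCDH-Flag-mPRMT7-GFP is a mammalian expression plasmid built on the pCDH-EF1-IRES-GFP backbone from System Biosciences. The catalogue lists it simply as a mammalian expression vector, but the annotated features show a third-generation HIV-1-based lentiviral transfer architecture. An RSV promoter fused to a truncated HIV-1 5' LTR drives the genomic transcript. It is followed by the Ψ packaging signal with a gag fragment, the Rev response element and the cPPT/CTS, and the unit ends in a truncated 3' LTR with a downstream SV40 poly(A) signal and SV40 origin. In bacteria the plasmid replicates from a high-copy ColE1/pUC-type origin and is selected with ampicillin through the β-lactamase gene. No mammalian drug-selection marker is annotated. The catalogue gives a total size of about 9.3 kb, whereas the sequenced record is 9,889 nt.

The payload is a single bicistronic cassette. An EF-1α core promoter, joined to an HTLV-1 LTR-derived segment that commonly serves as a 5' leader/enhancer in such composite promoters, drives mouse Prmt7 (protein arginine methyltransferase 7). The coding sequence carries an N-terminal Flag tag, which the annotation detects as a short fragment of a 3xFLAG, consistent with a single epitope. An EMCV IRES downstream allows translation of copGFP from the same mRNA, so green fluorescence marks cells expressing the tagged enzyme. A WPRE after the reporter enhances transcript stability and expression. The stated purpose is expression of Flag-tagged mouse PRMT7 in mammalian cells, with the tag allowing detection or immunoprecipitation. The lentiviral elements would allow delivery by transduction as well as transfection. The associated publication concerns PRMT7 in the regulation of stemness.
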