Addgene plasmid #87104: pCDH-Flag-mPRMT7-GFP
Purpose: Express mouse PRMT7 with Flag-tag in mammalian cells
Depositing lab: Min Gyu Lee. Depositing organization: University of Texas MD Anderson Cancer Center. Publication: A feedback loop comprising PRMT7 and miR-24-2 interplays with Oct4, Nanog, Klf4 and c-Myc to regulate stemness. Lee SH, Chen TY, Dhar SS, Gu B, Chen K, Kim YZ, Li W, Lee MG. Nucleic Acids Res. 2016 Dec 15;44(22):10603-10618. Epub 2016 Sep 12. 10.1093/nar/gkw788 PubMed 27625395.
Backbone
  Vector backbone: pCDH-EF1-IRES-GFP
  Backbone manufacturer: System Biosciences
  Backbone size w/o insert (bp): 7200
  Total vector size (bp): 9300
  Vector type: Mammalian Expression
Growth in bacteria
  Bacterial resistance: Ampicillin, 100 μg/mL
  Growth temperature: 37°C
  Growth strain: DH5alpha
  Copy number: Unknown
Gene/Insert
  Gene/Insert name: Protein arginine methyltransferase 7
  Species: M. musculus (mouse)
  Insert size (bp): 2103
  Entrez Gene: Prmt7 (a.k.a. 4933402B05Rik, BC006705)
  Promoter: EF1
  Tag / fusion protein: Flag (N terminal on insert)
  Cloning method: Restriction Enzyme; 5′ cloning site XbaI (not destroyed); 3′ cloning site BglII (destroyed during cloning)
  Sequencing primers: 5′ EF1 sequencing primer
Terms and licenses: Academic/Nonprofit Terms; Industry Terms: Not Available to Industry
How to cite: pCDH-Flag-mPRMT7-GFP was a gift from Min Gyu Lee (Addgene plasmid # 87104 ; http://n2t.net/addgene:87104 ; RRID:Addgene_87104)
