>Addgene plasmid #87104 | pCDH-Flag-mPRMT7-GFP | depositor partial sequence | sequence record 170062 | EF1 sequencing primer (N-terminal of mPRMT7 with Flag tag)
ACCGGCGCCTACTCTAGAGCCACCATGGACTACAAAGACGATGACGACAAGAAGGTCTTCTGTGGCCGGG
CCAATCCTACCACGGGATCCCTGGAGTGGCTGGAGGAGGATGAACACTATGATTACCACCAGGAGATTGC
CAGGTCATCCTATGCCGACATGCTACATGACAAAGACAGAAATATAAAATACTACCAGGGTATCCGGGCA
GCTGTGAGCAGGGTGAAAGACAGAGGACAGAAGGCCTTGGTTCTTGACATTGGCACTGGCACAGGCCTCT
TGTCAATGATGGCAGTTACTGCAGGGGCTGACTTCTGCTATGCTATCGAGGTTTTTAAGCCTATGGCTGA
GGCTGCTGTGAAGATTGTGGAGAGGAATGGCTTTCAGTGATAAGATTAAAGTCATTAACAAGCACTCCAC
TGAGGTGACAGTCGGACCAGATGGTGACTTGCCGTGTCGTGCTAACATTCTGATCACGGAGCTGTTTGAC
ACAGAGCTGATTGGGGAGGGAGCGCTGCCCTCTTATGAGCATGCACAC
